>Addgene plasmid #229731 | pGWB512_35S-FLAG-(ΔTP)DM3(Col-0) ΔC | addgene full sequence | sequence record 477948 | Addgene NGS Result
TTTCACGCCCTTTTAAATATCCGATTATTCTAATAAACGCTCTTTTCTCTTAGGTTTACCCGCCAATATA
TCCTGTCAAACACTGATAGTTTAAACTGAAGGCGGGAAACGACAATCTGATCCAAGCTCAAGCTGCTCTA
GCATTCGCCATTCAGGCTGCGCAACTGTTGGGAAGGGCGATCGGTGCGGGCCTCTTCGCTATTACGCCAG
CTGGCGAAAGGGGGATGTGCTGCAAGGCGATTAAGTTGGGTAACGCCAGGGTTTTCCCAGTCACGACGTT
GTAAAACGACGGCCAGTGCCAAGCTTGCATGCCTGCAGGTCCCCAGATTAGCCTTTTCAATTTCAGAAAG
AATGCTAACCCACAGATGGTTAGAGAGGCTTACGCAGCAGGTCTCATCAAGACGATCTACCCGAGCAATA
ATCTCCAGGAAATCAAATACCTTCCCAAGAAGGTTAAAGATGCAGTCAAAAGATTCAGGACTAACTGCAT
CAAGAACACAGAGAAAGATATATTTCTCAAGATCAGAAGTACTATTCCAGTATGGACGATTCAAGGCTTG
CTTCACAAACCAAGGCAAGTAATAGAGATTGGAGTCTCTAAAAAGGTAGTTCCCACTGAATCAAAGGCCA
TGGAGTCAAAGATTCAAATAGAGGACCTAACAGAACTCGCCGTAAAGACTGGCGAACAGTTCATACAGAG
TCTCTTACGACTCAATGACAAGAAGAAAATCTTCGTCAACATGGTGGAGCACGACACACTTGTCTACTCC
AAAAATATCAAAGATACAGTCTCAGAAGACCAAAGGGCAATTGAGACTTTTCAACAAAGGGTAATATCCG
GAAACCTCCTCGGATTCCATTGCCCAGCTATCTGTCACTTTATTGTGAAGATAGTGGAAAAGGAAGGTGG
CTCCTACAAATGCCATCATTGCGATAAAGGAAAGGCCATCGTTGAAGATGCCTCTGCCGACAGTGGTCCC
AAAGATGGACCCCCACCCACGAGGAGCATCGTGGAAAAAGAAGACGTTCCAACCACGTCTTCAAAGCAAG
TGGATTGATGTGATATCTCCACTGACGTAAGGGATGACGCACAATCCCACTATCCTTCGCAAGACCCTTC
CTCTATATAAGGAAGTTCATTTCATTTGGAGAGAACACGGGGGACTCTAGAATGAGCGACTACAAGGATG
ACGATGACAAGGCTGTTATCACAAGTTTGTACAAAAAAGCAGGCTTTCGAATTCCAATGGAAGCGGGATC
GGTTTACGTCGATGTAGCTGGGGAATCGAAGTCGGAGCATGTTACTGGGAAGTGGTTTTCGGTGCCGGAG
CTCCGACTGCGTGACCACCGGTTCATAGTTCCTCTTGATTATTCCAAAAGTTCTCCCAAAATTACCGTCT
TTGCTCGAGAGATCGTTGCGGGTAACTTGAAATTTGGAGCTTTTTGATTCAGAGCTCTTTCTGTGATTAC
GAAGCTAAAAGTTTGTGTCTTTTGTTTTTTGTAGTTGGGAAAGAGGAGCAAGCAATGCCGTATTTATTGT
ATTTGCAAGGTGGTCCAGGATTTGAAGGTCCAAGGCCTAGTGAAGCTAGTGGATGGATTCAAAGAGCTTG
TGAAGAGTTTCGAGTGGTCTTACTCGATCAAGTATGATGCTTTCATAGTTTTATACTCTTCTCTGGACAG
TTTTTTTAGTCTTTGTGTTGTTCTAATTTTGTTTGTCCTGCAGCGAGGAACAGGCTTGTCCACTCCTTTA
ACATGTTCCTCTATGCTTCAATTCAAATCAGCAAAGGAATTAGCTGATTATTTGGTTCACTTTCGAGCTG
ATAATATAGTTAAAGATGCTGAGTTTATTAGAGTTCGTCTTGTTCCTAAGGCTGATCCTTGGACAATTTT
GGGTCAGGTAATTTGTCTTTGTATTGTCTATTGGTCATCTTGCTTCAGTTCTTGTCATTTGATTTTGTAT
TCATCTTTTTTTCTTCAAATCTACAGAGTTTCGGTGGCTTTTGTGCACTTACATATCTGAGTTTTGCACC
CGAAGGACTCAAACAAGTGCTAATAACTGGAGGAATTCCACCAATTGGTAAAGCATGTACAGCAGATGAT
GTATATGAAGCCGGTTTTGAACAAGTTGCTCGCCAAAATGAAAAATACTACAAGAGATTCCCTCAAGACA
TTGAGATTGTTCGTGAACTCGTAAATTACTTGGCTGAATCTGAAGGTGGCGGGGTGAGGGATTACAACAT
TTGCTCAATCCACTGACCAGTTTAGTTTAGTTCCTTACTTGTCTCTGTTTCTTTGTCTTTAGGTACCTCT
CCCATCAGGAGGCATTCTTACTCCTAAGGGTCTTCAAACTCTTGGTCTTTCTGGTTTAGGATCAAGTACT
GGTTTTGAGCGCCTGCATTATATGTAAGAGTTTAGCTTAATTTTTATCAACCACCTCACATGTTCTGTGT
TAAATCTGGCCTTCTTAATTGATCATAGGTTGGAGAGAGTATGGGATCCTATTTTAGTTACTGGAGCTCC
AAAGTGTATTAGTCAGTTCTTCTTAAACGCTGTAAGAGACCCACAAAAATTTGTTGTTTTCTGTTCTCAG
CTCAAATAAGGAATTCAATAGTCTGAGACATTTTATCGTTGCTGCAGTTTGAGAGTTGGCATTCTTTTGA
TACAAATCCACTATATGCTCTTCTCCACGAGGCCATATACTGTGAGGTATAGTCTCTTCAAATTTCTCAT
CTTTTTTTCTATTTCAGACAATTACTTCTTCTTGTTATCGTTTATGTTTAAATGGAAACTTTTTCAGGGT
GCTTCATCAGGATGGTCTGCTCATAGATTACGGGATAAATATGAGTACAAATTCGACGCAATGAAGGCAG
TCAAAGAAAGTCAGCCTGTACTCTTCACAGGAGAGGTACAGGTTTTGAGTATTTCTAATTGTATGGCTCA
TAGCTTGGATGATTGGTCCACATTGCTTAACTAAAATAGAATTTGGATTTGTATAGATGATATTTCCATG
GATGTTTGATGAAATTCATGCCTTGAAGCCATTTAAAGCTGCCGCCGATCTTTTGGCCAAGAAAGAGGAT
TGGCCTCCATTATATGATGTTCCTAGATTGCAGAATAACAAGGTCTGTTTCAGAATCTTGATCGTTCTTT
CATATGGATCAAATAATTTTACTCTGTTTCACATGATTTCTTTTTGTAGGTGCCTGTTGCTGCAGCGGTT
TACTACGAAGATATGTATGTAAACTTCAAGCTGGTGACGGAAACAGCTTCTCATATATCGGGTATCAGAC
TTTGGGTAACGAATGAGTTTATGCATTCGGGTCTTCGTGATGCTGGAAGACAAATTATTGATCATTTGTT
GGGAATGATCAATGGGTGAAAGCCTCTCTTTTGACCGAATTCCTATCTAGACCCAGCTTTCTTGTACAAA
GTGGTGATAACCTAGAGCTCGAATTTCCCCGATCGTTCAAACATTTGGCAATAAAGTTTCTTAAGATTGA
ATCCTGTTGCCGGTCTTGCGATGATTATCATATAATTTCTGTTGAATTACGTTAAGCATGTAATAATTAA
CATGTAATGCATGACGTTATTTATGAGATGGGTTTTTATGATTAGAGTCCCGCAATTATACATTTAATAC
GCGATAGAAAACAAAATATAGCGCGCAAACTAGGATAAATTATCGCGCGCGGTGTCATCTATGTTACTAG
ATCGGGAATTGGTTCCGGAACCAATTCGTAATCATGTCATAGCTGTTTCCTGTGTGAAATTGTTATCCGC
TCACAATTCCACACAACATACGAGCCGGAAGCATAAAGTGTAAAGCCTGGGGTGCCTAATGAGTGAGCTA
ACTCACATTAGGCTGAATTAGGCGCGCCTATTTCTATTAATTCCCGATCTAGTAACATAGATGACACCGC
GCGCGATAATTTATCCTAGTTTGCGCGCTATATTTTGTTTTCTATCGCGTATTAAATGTATAATTGCGGG
ACTCTAATCATAAAAACCCATCTCATAAATAACGTCATGCATTACATGTTAATTATTACATGCTTAACGT
AATTCAACAGAAATTATATGATAATCATCGCAAGACCGGCAACAGGATTCAATCTTAAGAAACTTTATTG
CCAAATGTTTGAACGATCGGGGAAATTCGGGGGATCGATCCCGCGAACTGTGGACGAGAACTGTGCCACC
AAGCGTAAGGCCGTTCTCTCGCATTTGCCTTGCTAGGCTCGCGCGAGTTGCTGGCTGAGGCGTTCTCGAA
ATCAGCTCTTGTTCGGTCGGCATCTACTCTATTCCTTTGCCCTCGGACGAGTGCTGGGGCGTCGGTTTCC
ACTATCGGCGAGTACTTCTACACAGCCATCGGTCCAGACGGCCGCGCTTCTGCGGGCGATTTGTGTACGC
CCGACAGTCCCGGCTCCGGATCGGACGATTGCGTCGCATCGACCCTGCGCCCAAGCTGCATCATCGAAAT
TGCCGTCAACCAAGCTCTGATAGAGTTGGTCAAGACCAATGCGGAGCATATACGCCCGGAGCCGCGGCGA
TCCTGCAAGCTCCGGATGCCTCCGCTCGAAGTAGCGCGTCTGCTGCTCCATACAAGCCAACCACGGCCTC
CAGAAGAAGATGTTGGCGACCTCGTATTGGGAATCCCCGAACATCGCCTCGCTCCAGTCAATGACCGCTG
TTATGCGGCCATTGTCCGTCAGGACATTGTTGGAGCCGAAATCCGCGTGCACGAGGTGCCGGACTTCGGG
GCAGTCCTCGGCCCAAAGCATCAGCTCATCGAGAGCCTGCGCGACGGACGCACTGACGGTGTCGTCCATC
ACAGTTTGCCAGTGATACACATGGGGATCAGCAATCGCGCATATGAAATCACGCCATGTAGTGTATTGAC
CGATTCCTTGCGGTCCGAATGGGCCGAACCCGCTCGTCTGGCTAAGATCGGCCGCAGCGATCGCATCCAT
GGCCTCCGCGACCGGCTGCAGAACAGCGGGCAGTTCGGTTTCAGGCAGGTCTTGCAACGTGACACCCTGT
GCACGGCGGGAGATGCAATAGGTCAGGCTCTCGCTGAATGCCCCAATGTCAAGCACTTCCGGAATCGGGA
GCGCGGCCGATGCAAAGTGCCGATAAACATAACGATCTTTGTAGAAACCATCGGCGCAGCTATTTACCCG
CAGGACATATCCACGCCCTCCTACATCGAAGCTGAAAGCACGAGATTCTTCGCCCTCCGAGAGCTGCATC
AGGTCGGAGACGCTGTCGAACTTTTCGATCAGAAACTTCTCGACAGACGTCGCGGTGAGTTCAGGCTTTT
TCATATCTTATTGCCCCCCGGGATCAGATCTGGATTGAGAGTGAATATGAGACTCTAATTGGATACCGAG
GGGAATTTATGGAACGTCAGTGGAGCATTTTTGACAAGAAATATTTGCTAGCTGATAGTGACCTTAGGCG
ACTTTTGAACGCGCAATAATGGTTTCTGACGTATGTGCTTAGCTCATTAAACTCCAGAAACCCGCGGCTG
AGTGGCTCCTTCAACGTTGCGGTTCTGTCAGTTCCAAACGTAAAACGGCTTGTCCCGCGTCATCGGCGGG
GGTCATAACGTGACTCCCTTAATTCTCCGCTCATGATCTTGATCCCCTGCGCCATCAGATCCTTGGCGGC
AAGAAAGCCATCCAGTTTACTTTGCAGGGCTTCCCAACCTTACCAGAGGGCGCCCCAGCTGGCAATTCCG
GTTCGCTTGCTGTCCATAAAACCGCCCAGTCTAGCTATCGCCATGTAAGCCCACTGCAAGCTACCTGCTT
TCTCTTTGCGCTTGCGTTTTCCCTTGTCCAGATAGCCCAGTAGCTGACATTCATCCGGGGTCAGCACCGT
TTCTGCGGACTGGCTTTCTACGTGTTCCGCTTCCTTTAGCAGCCCTTGCGCCCTGAGTGCTTGCGGCAGC
GTGAAGCTGATCCGTCGAGATTAATAGAAATAAATTCAGCCTAATTCGGCGTTAATTCAGTACATTAAAA
ACGTCCGCAATGTGTTATTAAGTTGTCTAAGCGTCAATTTGTTTACACCACAATATATCCTGCCACCAGC
CAGCCAACAGCTCCCCGACCGGCAGCTCGGCACAAAATCACCACTCGATACAGGCAGCCCATCAGTCCGG
GACGGCGTCAGCGGGAGAGCCGTTGTAAGGCGGCAGACTTTGCTCATGTTACCGATGCTATTCGGAAGAA
CGGCAACTAAGCTGCCGGGTTTGAAACACGGATGATCTCGCGGAGGGTAGCATGTTGATTGTAACGATGA
CAGAGCGTTGCTGCCTGTGATCAATTCGGGCACGAACCCAGTGGACATAAGCCTGTTCGGTTCGTAAGCT
GTAATGCAAGTAGCGTATGCGCTCACGCAACTGGTCCAGAACCTTGACCGAACGCAGCGGTGGTAACGGC
GCAGTGGCGGTTTTCATGGCTTGTTATGACTGTTTTTTTGGGGTACAGTCTATGCCTCGGGCATCCAAGC
AGCAAGCGCGTTACGCCGTGGGTCGATGTTTGATGTTATGGAGCAGCAACGATGTTACGCAGCAGGGCAG
TCGCCCTAAAACAAAGTTAAACATCATGGGGGAAGCGGTGATCGCCGAAGTATCGACTCAACTATCAGAG
GTAGTTGGCGTCATCGAGCGCCATCTCGAACCGACGTTGCTGGCCGTACATTTGTACGGCTCCGCAGTGG
ATGGCGGCCTGAAGCCACACAGTGATATTGATTTGCTGGTTACGGTGACCGTAAGGCTTGATGAAACAAC
GCGGCGAGCTTTGATCAACGACCTTTTGGAAACTTCGGCTTCCCCTGGAGAGAGCGAGATTCTCCGCGCT
GTAGAAGTCACCATTGTTGTGCACGACGACATCATTCCGTGGCGTTATCCAGCTAAGCGCGAACTGCAAT
TTGGAGAATGGCAGCGCAATGACATTCTTGCAGGTATCTTCGAGCCAGCCACGATCGACATTGATCTGGC
TATCTTGCTGACAAAAGCAAGAGAACATAGCGTTGCCTTGGTAGGTCCAGCGGCGGAGGAACTCTTTGAT
CCGGTTCCTGAACAGGATCTATTTGAGGCGCTAAATGAAACCTTAACGCTATGGAACTCGCCGCCCGACT
GGGCTGGCGATGAGCGAAATGTAGTGCTTACGTTGTCCCGCATTTGGTACAGCGCAGTAACCGGCAAAAT
CGCGCCGAAGGATGTCGCTGCCGACTGGGCAATGGAGCGCCTGCCGGCCCAGTATCAGCCCGTCATACTT
GAAGCTAGACAGGCTTATCTTGGACAAGAAGAAGATCGCTTGGCCTCGCGCGCAGATCAGTTGGAAGAAT
TTGTCCACTACGTGAAAGGCGAGATCACCAAGGTAGTCGGCAAATAATGTCTAGCTAGAAATTCGTTCAA
GCCGACGCCGCTTCGCGGCGCGGCTTAACTCAAGCGTTAGATGCACTAAGCACATAATTGCTCACAGCCA
AACTATCAGGTCAAGTCTGCTTTTATTATTTTTAAGCGTGCATAATAAGCCCTACACAAATTGGGAGATA
TATCATGCATGACCAAAATCCCTTAACGTGAGTTTTCGTTCCACTGAGCGTCAGACCCCGTAGAAAAGAT
CAAAGGATCTTCTTGAGATCCTTTTTTTCTGCGCGTAATCTGCTGCTTGCAAACAAAAAAACCACCGCTA
CCAGCGGTGGTTTGTTTGCCGGATCAAGAGCTACCAACTCTTTTTCCGAAGGTAACTGGCTTCAGCAGAG
CGCAGATACCAAATACTGTCCTTCTAGTGTAGCCGTAGTTAGGCCACCACTTCAAGAACTCTGTAGCACC
GCCTACATACCTCGCTCTGCTAATCCTGTTACCAGTGGCTGCTGCCAGTGGCGATAAGTCGTGTCTTACC
GGGTTGGACTCAAGACGATAGTTACCGGATAAGGCGCAGCGGTCGGGCTGAACGGGGGGTTCGTGCACAC
AGCCCAGCTTGGAGCGAACGACCTACACCGAACTGAGATACCTACAGCGTGAGCTATGAGAAAGCGCCAC
GCTTCCCGAAGGGAGAAAGGCGGACAGGTATCCGGTAAGCGGCAGGGTCGGAACAGGAGAGCGCACGAGG
GAGCTTCCAGGGGGAAACGCCTGGTATCTTTATAGTCCTGTCGGGTTTCGCCACCTCTGACTTGAGCGTC
GATTTTTGTGATGCTCGTCAGGGGGGCGGAGCCTATGGAAAAACGCCAGCAACGCGGCCTTTTTACGGTT
CCTGGCCTTTTGCTGGCCTTTTGCTCACATGTTCTTTCCTGCGTTATCCCCTGATTCTGTGGATAACCGT
ATTACCGCCTTTGAGTGAGCTGATACCGCTCGCCGCAGCCGAACGACCGAGCGCAGCGAGTCAGTGAGCG
AGGAAGCGGAAGAGCGCCTGATGCGGTATTTTCTCCTTACGCATCTGTGCGGTATTTCACACCGCATATG
GTGCACTCTCAGTACAATCTGCTCTGATGCCGCATAGTTAAGCCAGTATACACTCCGCTATCGCTACGTG
ACTGGGTCATGGCTGCGCCCCGACACCCGCCAACACCCGCTGACGCGCCCTGACGGGCTTGTCTGCTCCC
GGCATCCGCTTACAGACAAGCTGTGACCGTCTCCGGGAGCTGCATGTGTCAGAGGTTTTCACCGTCATCA
CCGAAACGCGCGAGGCAGGGTGCCTTGATGTGGGCGCCGGCGGTCGAGTGGCGACGGCGCGGCTTGTCCG
CGCCCTGGTAGATTGCCTGGCCGTAGGCCAGCCATTTTTGAGCGGCCAGCGGCCGCGATAGGCCGACGCG
AAGCGGCGGGGCGTAGGGAGCGCAGCGACCGAAGGGTAGGCGCTTTTTGCAGCTCTTCGGCTGTGCGCTG
GCCAGACAGTTATGCACAGGCCAGGCGGGTTTTAAGAGTTTTAATAAGTTTTAAAGAGTTTTAGGCGGAA
AAATCGCCTTTTTTCTCTTTTATATCAGTCACTTACATGTGTGACCGGTTCCCAATGTACGGCTTTGGGT
TCCCAATGTACGGGTTCCGGTTCCCAATGTACGGCTTTGGGTTCCCAATGTACGTGCTATCCACAGGAAA
GAGACCTTTTCGACCTTTTTCCCCTGCTAGGGCAATTTGCCCTAGCATCTGCTCCGTACATTAGGAACCG
GCGGATGCTTCGCCCTCGATCAGGTTGCGGTAGCGCATGACTAGGATCGGGCCAGCCTGCCCCGCCTCCT
CCTTCAAATCGTACTCCGGCAGGTCATTTGACCCGATCAGCTTGCGCACGGTGAAACAGAACTTCTTGAA
CTCTCCGGCGCTGCCACTGCGTTCGTAGATCGTCTTGAACAACCATCTGGCTTCTGCCTTGCCTGCGGCG
CGGCGTGCCAGGCGGTAGAGAAAACGGCCGATGCCGGGATCGATCAAAAAGTAATCGGGGTGAACCGTCA
GCACGTCCGGGTTCTTGCCTTCTGTGATCTCGCGGTACATCCAATCAGCTAGCTCGATCTCGATGTACTC
CGGCCGCCCGGTTTCGCTCTTTACGATCTTGTAGCGGCTAATCAAGGCTTCACCCTCGGATACCGTCACC
AGGCGGCCGTTCTTGGCCTTCTTCGTACGCTGCATGGCAACGTGCGTGGTGTTTAACCGAATGCAGGTTT
CTACCAGGTCGTCTTTCTGCTTTCCGCCATCGGCTCGCCGGCAGAACTTGAGTACGTCCGCAACGTGTGG
ACGGAACACGCGGCCGGGCTTGTCTCCCTTCCCTTCCCGGTATCGGTTCATGGATTCGGTTAGATGGGAA
ACCGCCATCAGTACCAGGTCGTAATCCCACACACTGGCCATGCCGGCCGGCCCTGCGGAAACCTCTACGT
GCCCGTCTGGAAGCTCGTAGCGGATCACCTCGCCAGCTCGTCGGTCACGCTTCGACAGACGGAAAACGGC
CACGTCCATGATGCTGCGACTATCGCGGGTGCCCACGTCATAGAGCATCGGAACGAAAAAATCTGGTTGC
TCGTCGCCCTTGGGCGGCTTCCTAATCGACGGCGCACCGGCTGCCGGCGGTTGCCGGGATTCTTTGCGGA
TTCGATCAGCGGCCGCTTGCCACGATTCACCGGGGCGTGCTTCTGCCTCGATGCGTTGCCGCTGGGCGGC
CTGCGCGGCCTTCAACTTCTCCACCAGGTCATCACCCAGCGCCGCGCCGATTTGTACCGGGCCGGATGGT
TTGCGACCGCTCACGCCGATTCCTCGGGCTTGGGGGTTCCAGTGCCATTGCAGGGCCGGCAGACAACCCA
GCCGCTTACGCCTGGCCAACCGCCCGTTCCTCCACACATGGGGCATTCCACGGCGTCGGTGCCTGGTTGT
TCTTGATTTTCCATGCCGCCTCCTTTAGCCGCTAAAATTCATCTACTCATTTATTCATTTGCTCATTTAC
TCTGGTAGCTGCGCGATGTATTCAGATAGCAGCTCGGTAATGGTCTTGCCTTGGCGTACCGCGTACATCT
TCAGCTTGGTGTGATCCTCCGCCGGCAACTGAAAGTTGACCCGCTTCATGGCTGGCGTGTCTGCCAGGCT
GGCCAACGTTGCAGCCTTGCTGCTGCGTGCGCTCGGACGGCCGGCACTTAGCGTGTTTGTGCTTTTGCTC
ATTTTCTCTTTACCTCATTAACTCAAATGAGTTTTGATTTAATTTCAGCGGCCAGCGCCTGGACCTCGCG
GGCAGCGTCGCCCTCGGGTTCTGATTCAAGAACGGTTGTGCCGGCGGCGGCAGTGCCTGGGTAGCTCACG
CGCTGCGTGATACGGGACTCAAGAATGGGCAGCTCGTACCCGGCCAGCGCCTCGGCAACCTCACCGCCGA
TGCGCGTGCCTTTGATCGCCCGCGACACGACAAAGGCCGCTTGTAGCCTTCCATCCGTGACCTCAATGCG
CTGCTTAACCAGCTCCACCAGGTCGGCGGTGGCCCATATGTCGTAAGGGCTTGGCTGCACCGGAATCAGC
ACGAAGTCGGCTGCCTTGATCGCGGACACAGCCAAGTCCGCCGCCTGGGGCGCTCCGTCGATCACTACGA
AGTCGCGCCGGCCGATGGCCTTCACGTCGCGGTCAATCGTCGGGCGGTCGATGCCGACAACGGTTAGCGG
TTGATCTTCCCGCACGGCCGCCCAATCGCGGGCACTGCCCTGGGGATCGGAATCGACTAACAGAACATCG
GCCCCGGCGAGTTGCAGGGCGCGGGCTAGATGGGTTGCGATGGTCGTCTTGCCTGACCCGCCTTTCTGGT
TAAGTACAGCGATAACCTTCATGCGTTCCCCTTGCGTATTTGTTTATTTACTCATCGCATCATATACGCA
GCGACCGCATGACGCAAGCTGTTTTACTCAAATACACATCACCTTTTTAGACGGCGGCGCTCGGTTTCTT
CAGCGGCCAAGCTGGCCGGCCAGGCCGCCAGCTTGGCATCAGACAAACCGGCCAGGATTTCATGCAGCCG
CACGGTTGAGACGTGCGCGGGCGGCTCGAACACGTACCCGGCCGCGATCATCTCCGCCTCGATCTCTTCG
GTAATGAAAAACGGTTCGTCCTGGCCGTCCTGGTGCGGTTTCATGCTTGTTCCTCTTGGCGTTCATTCTC
GGCGGCCGCCAGGGCGTCGGCCTCGGTCAATGCGTCCTCACGGAAGGCACCGCGCCGCCTGGCCTCGGTG
GGCGTCACTTCCTCGCTGCGCTCAAGTGCGCGGTACAGGGTCGAGCGATGCACGCCAAGCAGTGCAGCCG
CCTCTTTCACGGTGCGGCCTTCCTGGTCGATCAGCTCGCGGGCGTGCGCGATCTGTGCCGGGGTGAGGGT
AGGGCGGGGGCCAAACTTCACGCCTCGGGCCTTGGCGGCCTCGCGCCCGCTCCGGGTGCGGTCGATGATT
AGGGAACGCTCGAACTCGGCAATGCCGGCGAACACGGTCAACACCATGCGGCCGGCCGGCGTGGTGGTGT
CGGCCCACGGCTCTGCCAGGCTACGCAGGCCCGCGCCGGCCTCCTGGATGCGCTCGGCAATGTCCAGTAG
GTCGCGGGTGCTGCGGGCCAGGCGGTCTAGCCTGGTCACTGTCACAACGTCGCCAGGGCGTAGGTGGTCA
AGCATCCTGGCCAGCTCCGGGCGGTCGCGCCTGGTGCCGGTGATCTTCTCGGAAAACAGCTTGGTGCAGC
CGGCCGCGTGCAGTTCGGCCCGTTGGTTGGTCAAGTCCTGGTCGTCGGTGCTGACGCGGGCATAGCCCAG
CAGGCCAGCGGCGGCGCTCTTGTTCATGGCGTAATGTCTCCGGTTCTAGTCGCAAGTATTCTACTTTATG
CGACTAAAACACGCGACAAGAAAACGCCAGGAAAAGGGCAGGGCGGCAGCCTGTCGCGTAACTTAGGACT
TGTGCGACATGTCGTTTTCAGAAGACGGCTGCACTGAACGTCAGAAGCCGACTGCACTATAGCAGCGGAG
GGGTTGGATCAAAGTACTTTGATCCCGAGGGGAACCCTGTGGTTGGCATGCACATACAAATGGACGAACG
GATAAACCT
Features (pLannotate 1.2.2; 29 found; start..end, strand, type, name):
     54..78      -  misc_feature   RB T-DNA repeat: right border repeat from nopaline C58 T-DNA
    144..298     -  CDS            lacZα (fragment): LacZα fragment of β-galactosidase; lacZ fragment
    301..321     -  misc_feature   MCS (fragment): pUC18/19 multiple cloning site
    812..1153    +  promoter       CaMV 35S promoter: strong constitutive promoter from cauliflower mosaic virus
   1177..1201    +  CDS            3xFLAG (fragment): three tandem FLAG® epitope tags, followed by an enterokinase cleavage site
   1211..1235    +  protein_bind   attB1: mutant version of attB; recombination site for the Gateway® BP reaction BP Clonase™
   1525..2202    +  CDS            pip (fragment): PIP_AERSO - Also known as pap. Experimental evidence at protein level: Swiss-Prot protein existence level 1. Higher activity toward long peptides. Acts on hydroxyproline beta-naphthylamide with almost as high an activity as on proline beta- naphthylamide. From Aeromonas sobria.
   2997..3125    +  CDS            pip (fragment): PIP_AERSO - Also known as pap. Experimental evidence at protein level: Swiss-Prot protein existence level 1. Higher activity toward long peptides. Acts on hydroxyproline beta-naphthylamide with almost as high an activity as on proline beta- naphthylamide. From Aeromonas sobria.
   3203..3361    +  CDS            pip (fragment): PIP_AERSO - Also known as pap. Experimental evidence at protein level: Swiss-Prot protein existence level 1. Higher activity toward long peptides. Acts on hydroxyproline beta-naphthylamide with almost as high an activity as on proline beta- naphthylamide. From Aeromonas sobria.
   3411..3435    -  protein_bind   attB2: mutant version of attB; recombination site for the Gateway® BP reaction BP Clonase™
   3461..3713    +  terminator     NOS terminator: nopaline synthase terminator and poly(A) signal
   3768..3790    -  protein_bind   lac operator (fragment): The lac repressor binds to the lac operator to inhibit transcription in E. coli. This inhibition can be relieved by adding lactose or isopropyl-β-D-thiogalactopyranoside (IPTG). lac repressor encoded by lacI
   3794..3824    -  promoter       lac promoter: promoter for the E. coli lac operon
   3839..3860    -  protein_bind   CAP binding site: CAP binding activates transcription in the presence of cAMP. E. coli catabolite activator protein
   3896..4148    -  terminator     NOS terminator: nopaline synthase terminator and poly(A) signal
   4299..5324    -  CDS            HygR: aminoglycoside phosphotransferase from E. coli; aph(4)-Ia; confers resistance to hygromycin
   5376..5555    -  promoter       NOS promoter: nopaline synthase promoter
   5635..5964    -  CDS            tnpA (fragment): TN5P_ECOLX - Also known as tnp. Experimental evidence at protein level: Swiss-Prot protein existence level 1. Mediates transposition of transposon Tn5 by a 'cut and paste' mechanism. First, the monomeric transposase binds the 19 bp inverted DNA repeats flanking the transposon. Then, dimerization of the DNA- bound transposase creates a synaptic DNA complex. After nicking of the first DNA strand, excision of the transposon proceeds through a series of intermediates. The transposase then mediates the insertion of the transposon at a new site by strand transfer. The activity of the wild- type tran
   6061..6085    -  misc_feature   LB T-DNA repeat: left border repeat from nopaline C58 T-DNA
   6344..6367    +  promoter       Pc promoter (fragment): intI1 (promoter lies within the coding sequence); class 1 integron promoter
   6543..6599    +  CDS            GmR (fragment): gentamycin acetyltransferase; aacC1; confers resistance to gentamycin
   6610..7397    +  CDS            SmR (fragment): aminoglycoside adenylyltransferase (Murphy, 1985); aadA; confers resistance to spectinomycin and streptomycin
   7643..8231    +  rep_origin     ori: high-copy-number ColE1/pMB1/pBR322/pUC origin of replication
   8417..8557    -  misc_feature   bom: basis of mobility region from pBR322
   8659..8698    -  CDS            rop (fragment): Rop protein, which maintains plasmids at low copy number; rop
   8901..9095    -  rep_origin     pVS1 oriV: origin of replication for the Pseudomonas plasmid pVS1 (Heeb et al., 2000)
   9161..10234   -  CDS            pVS1 RepA: replication protein from the Pseudomonas plasmid pVS1 (Heeb et al., 2000)
  10663..11292   -  CDS            pVS1 StaA: stability protein from the Pseudomonas plasmid pVS1 (Heeb et al., 2000)
  11852..12253   -  CDS            Y4CG_SINFN (fragment): Protein inferred from homology: Swiss-Prot protein existence level 3. From Sinorhizobium fredii (strain NBRC 101917 / NGR234).
