[The description below was written by a language model from this plasmid's Addgene catalogue record and pLannotate feature annotations shown in this document.]
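Description:
pGWB512_35S-FLAG-(ΔTP)DM3(Col-0) ΔC is a 12.5 kb Gateway-derived binary T-DNA vector for plant expression, built on the pGWB512 backbone and intended for stable transformation or transient expression in plants. It replicates in E. coli from a ColE1/pMB1-type origin, with an adjacent bom mobilisation region. The pVS1 oriV, RepA and StaA functions provide replication and stable maintenance in Agrobacterium. Bacterial selection is by spectinomycin through the aadA (SmR) gene located outside the T-DNA borders.

Between the nopaline-type right and left border repeats lie two plant cassettes. The expression cassette uses the CaMV 35S promoter to drive an N-terminal FLAG epitope (annotated as a fragment of 3xFLAG, consistent with a single tag), followed by attB1, the insert, attB2 and a NOS terminator; the attB sites are the scars of the Gateway recombination that introduced the gene. The insert is Arabidopsis thaliana DM3 (DANGEROUS MIX 3, At3g61540) from the Col-0 accession, lacking amino acids 1–52 (the "ΔTP" in the name, presumably a transit peptide) and the C-terminal residues 511–515 (ΔC). The automated annotation labels segments of this region as fragments resembling a bacterial proline iminopeptidase. This reflects homology of the alpha/beta hydrolase DM3 rather than a separate gene, and the gaps between the fragments may indicate weakly matching or non-coding stretches, which the record does not clarify. The second cassette, NOS promoter–HygR–NOS terminator, allows hygromycin selection of transformed plants.

The associated work concerns structural determinants of DM3 in NLR-mediated genetic incompatibility, so this construct probably serves to test how the N- and C-terminal truncations affect DM3 function in planta, with FLAG available for detection.
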