Addgene plasmid #229731: pGWB512_35S-FLAG-(ΔTP)DM3(Col-0) ΔC
Purpose: Stable transformation or transient expression of gene of interest in plants
Depositing lab: Eunyoung Chae. Depositing organization: National University of Singapore. Publication: Structural determinants of DANGEROUS MIX 3, an alpha/beta hydrolase that triggers NLR-mediated genetic incompatibility in plants. Wan WL, Kim G, Kim N, Tan YY, Watari M, Charoennit N, Lee RRQ, Phang IRK, Wang J, Liew YY, Hu D, Ng SK, Zhang Y, Jang IC, Song JJ, Chae E. Mol Cell. 2025 Jul 17;85(14):2776-2795.e8. doi: 10.1016/j.molcel.2025.06.021. PubMed 40680723.
Backbone
  Vector backbone: pGWB512
  Backbone manufacturer: Tsuyoshi Nakagawa (Addgene plasmid #74854)
  Vector type: Plant Expression
Growth in bacteria
  Bacterial resistance: Spectinomycin, 50 μg/mL
  Growth temperature: 37°C
  Growth strain: DH5alpha
  Copy number: High Copy
Gene/Insert
  Gene/Insert name: DM3(Col-0) (alt name: At3g61540)
  Species: A. thaliana (mustard weed)
  Mutation: amino acid 1-52 were deleted, 511-515 were deleted
  Entrez Gene: AT3G61540 (a.k.a. AT3G61540)
  Cloning method: Gateway Cloning
Terms and licenses: Academic/Nonprofit Terms; Industry Terms: Not Available to Industry
Depositor comments: Please visit https://doi.org/10.1101/2024.10.28.620575 for bioRxiv preprint.
How to cite: pGWB512_35S-FLAG-(ΔTP)DM3(Col-0) ΔC was a gift from Eunyoung Chae (Addgene plasmid # 229731 ; http://n2t.net/addgene:229731 ; RRID:Addgene_229731)
